>Addgene plasmid #98166 | p-mCherry-C1-Phobos | addgene full sequence | sequence record 182715 | Addgene NGS Result
ATGTTCTTTCCTGCGTTATCCCCTGATTCTGTGGATAACCGTATTACCGCCATGCATTAGTTATTAATAG
TAATCAATTACGGGGTCATTAGTTCATAGCCCATATATGGAGTTCCGCGTTACATAACTTACGGTAAATG
GCCCGCCTGGCTGACCGCCCAACGACCCCCGCCCATTGACGTCAATAATGACGTATGTTCCCATAGTAAC
GCCAATAGGGACTTTCCATTGACGTCAATGGGTGGAGTATTTACGGTAAACTGCCCACTTGGCAGTACAT
CAAGTGTATCATATGCCAAGTACGCCCCCTATTGACGTCAATGACGGTAAATGGCCCGCCTGGCATTATG
CCCAGTACATGACCTTATGGGACTTTCCTACTTGGCAGTACATCTACGTATTAGTCATCGCTATTACCAT
GGTGATGCGGTTTTGGCAGTACATCAATGGGCGTGGATAGCGGTTTGACTCACGGGGATTTCCAAGTCTC
CACCCCATTGACGTCAATGGGAGTTTGTTTTGGCACCAAAATCAACGGGACTTTCCAAAATGTCGTAACA
ACTCCGCCCCATTGACGCAAATGGGCGGTAGGCGTGTACGGTGGGAGGTCTATATAAGCAGAGCTGGTTT
AGTGAACCGTCAGATCCGCTAGCGCCACCATGGACTATGGCGGCGCTTTGTCTGCCGTCGGACTCTTCCA
AACCTCATACACTCTTGAGAACAATGGTTCTGTTATTTGCATCCCGAACAACGGCCAGTGCTTCTGCTTG
GCTTGGCTTAAATCCAACGGAACAAATGCCGAGAAGTTGGCTGCCAACATTCTGCAGTGGATTTCTTTTG
CGCTTTCAGCGCTCTGCCTGATGTTCTACGGCTACCAGACCTGGAAGTCTACTTGCGGCTGGGAGAACAT
TTACGTGGCCACGATCCAGATGATCAAGTTCATCATCGAGTATTTCCATAGCTTTGACGAACCTGCGGTG
ATCTACTCATCCAACGGCAACAAGACCCGGTGGCTTCGTTACGCGAGCTGGCTGCTGACCTGCCCTGTCA
TTCTTATCCACCTGAGCAACCTTACGGGTCTGGCGAACGACTATAACAAGCGTACCATGGGTCTGCTGGT
GTCAGATATCGGCGGCATCGTGTGGGCCACCACGGCCGCGCTGTCCAAGGGATACGTCCGTGTCATTTTC
TTCCTGATGGGCCTGTGCTACGGCATCTACACATTCTTCAACGCAGCCAAGGTCTACATTGAGGCGTACC
ACACCGTGCCGAAGGGCCGGTGTCGCCAGGTGGTGACTGGCATGGCTTGGCTCTTCTTCGTATCATGGGG
TATGTTCCCCATCCTGTTCATCCTCGGCCCCGAGGGCTTCGGCGTCCTGAGCCGGTACGGCTCCAACGTC
GGCCACACCATCATTGACCTGATGTCGAAGCAGTGCTGGGGTCTGCTCGGCCACTACCTGCGCGTGCTGA
TCCACAGCCATATCCTCATCCACGGCGACATTCGCAAGACCACCAAATTGAACATTGGTGGCACTGAGAT
TGAGGTCGAGACGCTGGTGGAGGACGAGGCCGAGGCTGGCGCGGTCGCGGCACCGGTGGTGAGCAAGGGC
GAGGAGGATAACATGGCCATCATCAAGGAGTTCATGCGCTTCAAGGTGCACATGGAGGGCTCCGTGAACG
GCCACGAGTTCGAGATCGAGGGCGAGGGCGAGGGCCGCCCCTACGAGGGCACCCAGACCGCCAAGCTGAA
GGTGACCAAGGGTGGCCCCCTGCCCTTCGCCTGGGACATCCTGTCCCCTCAGTTCATGTACGGCTCCAAG
GCCTACGTGAAGCACCCCGCCGACATCCCCGACTACTTGAAGCTGTCCTTCCCCGAGGGCTTCAAGTGGG
AGCGCGTGATGAACTTCGAGGACGGCGGCGTGGTGACCGTGACCCAGGACTCCTCCCTGCAGGACGGCGA
GTTCATCTACAAGGTGAAGCTGCGCGGCACCAACTTCCCCTCCGACGGCCCCGTAATGCAGAAGAAGACC
ATGGGCTGGGAGGCCTCCTCCGAGCGGATGTACCCCGAGGACGGCGCCCTGAAGGGCGAGATCAAGCAGA
GGCTGAAGCTGAAGGACGGCGGCCACTACGACGCTGAGGTCAAGACCACCTACAAGGCCAAGAAGCCCGT
GCAGCTGCCCGGCGCCTACAACGTCAACATCAAGTTGGACATCACCTCCCACAACGAGGACTACACCATC
GTGGAACAGTACGAACGCGCCGAGGGCCGCCACTCCACCGGCGGCATGGACGAGCTGTACAAGTAAGAGC
TCAAGCTTCGAATTCTGCAGTCGACGGTACCGCGGGCCCGGGATCCACCGGATCTAGATAACTGATCATA
ATCAGCCATACCACATTTGTAGAGGTTTTACTTGCTTTAAAAAACCTCCCACACCTCCCCCTGAACCTGA
AACATAAAATGAATGCAATTGTTGTTGTTAACTTGTTTATTGCAGCTTATAATGGTTACAAATAAAGCAA
TAGCATCACAAATTTCACAAATAAAGCATTTTTTTCACTGCATTCTAGTTGTGGTTTGTCCAAACTCATC
AATGTATCTTAACGCGTAAATTGTAAGCGTTAATATTTTGTTAAAATTCGCGTTAAATTTTTGTTAAATC
AGCTCATTTTTTAACCAATAGGCCGAAATCGGCAAAATCCCTTATAAATCAAAAGAATAGACCGAGATAG
GGT
[37 nt withheld, positions 2734-2770]
AAAGAACGTGGACTCCAACGTCAAAGG
[49 nt withheld, positions 2798-2846]
T
[91 nt withheld, positions 2848-2938]
G
[124 nt withheld, positions 2940-3063]
CAGGTGGCACTTTTCGGGGAAATGTGCGCGGAACCCCTATTTGTTTATTTTTCTAAATACATTCAAATAT
GTATCCGCTCATGAGACAATAACCCTGATAAATGCTTCAATAATATTGAAAAAGGAAGAGTCCTGAGGCG
GAAAGAACCAGCTGTGGAATGTGTGTCAGTTAGGGTGTGGAAAGTCCCCAGGCTCCCCAGCAGGCAGAAG
TATGCAAAGCATGCATCTCAATTAGTCAGCAACCAGGTGTGGAAAGTCCCCAGGCTCCCCAGCAGGCAGA
AGTATGCAAAGCATGCATCTCAATTAGTCAGCAACCATAGTCCCGCCCCTAACTCCGCCCATCCCGCCCC
TAACTCCGCCCAGTTCCGCCCATTCTCCGCCCCATGGCTGACTAATTTTTTTTATTTATGCAGAGGCCGA
GGCCGCCTCGGCCTCTGAGCTATTCCAGAAGTAGTGAGGAGGCTTTTTTGGAGGCCTAGGCTTTTGCAAA
GATCGATCAAGAGACAGGATGAGGATCGTTTCGCATGATTGAACAAGATGGATTGCACGCAGGTTCTCCG
GCCGCTTGGGTGGAGAGGCTATTCGGCTATGACTGGGCACAACAGACAATCGGCTGCTCTGATGCCGCCG
TGTTCCGGCTGTCAGCGCAGGGGCGCCCGGTTCTTTTTGTCAAGACCGACCTGTCCGGTGCCCTGAATGA
ACTGCAAGACGAGGCAGCGCGGCTATCGTGGCTGGCCACGACGGGCGTTCCTTGCGCAGCTGTGCTCGAC
GTTGTCACTGAAGCGGGAAGGGACTGGCTGCTATTGGGCGAAGTGCCGGGGCAGGATCTCCTGTCATCTC
ACCTTGCTCCTGCCGAGAAAGTATCCATCATGGCTGATGCAATGCGGCGGCTGCATACGCTTGATCCGGC
TACCTGCCCATTCGACCACCAAGCGAAACATCGCATCGAGCGAGCACGTACTCGGATGGAAGCCGGTCTT
GTCGATCAGGATGATCTGGACGAAGAGCATCAGGGGCTCGCGCCAGCCGAACTGTTCGCCAGGCTCAAGG
CGAGCATGCCCGACGGCGAGGATCTCGTCGTGACCCATGGCGATGCCTGCTTGCCGAATATCATGGTGGA
AAATGGCCGCTTTTCTGGATTCATCGACTGTGGCCGGCTGGGTGTGGCGGACCGCTATCAGGACATAGCG
TTGGCTACCCGTGATATTGCTGAAGAGCTTGGCGGCGAATGGGCTGACCGCTTCCTCGTGCTTTACGGTA
TCGCCGCTCCCGATTCGCAGCGCATCGCCTTCTATCGCCTTCTTGACGAGTTCTTCTGAGCGGGACTCTG
GGGTTCGAAATGACCGACCAAGCGACGCCCAACCTGCCATCACGAGATTTCGATTCCACCGCCGCCTTCT
ATGAAAGGTTGGGCTTCGGAATCGTTTTCCGGGACGCCGGCTGGATGATCCTCCAGCGCGGGGATCTCAT
GCTGGAGTTCTTCGCCCACCCTAGGGGGAGGCTAACTGAAACACGGAAGGAGACAATACCGGAAGGAACC
CGCGCTATGACGGCAATAAAAAGACAGAATAAAACGCACGGTGTTGGGTCGTTTGTTCATAAACGCGGGG
TTCGGTCCCAGGGCTGGCACTCTGTCGATACCCCACCGAGACCCCATTGGGGCCAATACGCCCGCGTTTC
TTCCTTTTCCCCACCCCACCCCCCAAGTTCGGGTGAAGGCCCAGGGCTCGCAGCCAACGTCGGGGCGGCA
GGCCCTGCCATAGCCTCAGGTTACTCATATATACTTTAGATTGATTTAAAACTTCATTTTTAATTTAAAA
GGATCTAGGTGAAGATCCTTTTTGATAATCTCATGACCAAAATCCCTTAACGTGAGTTTTCGTTCCACTG
AGCGTCAGACCCCGTAGAAAAGATCAAAGGATCTTCTTGAGATCCTTTTTTTCTGCGCGTAATCTGCTGC
TTGCAAACAAAAAAACCACCGCTACCAGCGGTGGTTTGTTTGCCGGATCAAGAGCTACCAACTCTTTTTC
CGAAGGTAACTGGCTTCAGCAGAGCGCAGATACCAAATACTGTTCTTCTAGTGTAGCCGTAGTTAGGCCA
CCACTTCAAGAACTCTGTAGCACCGCCTACATACCTCGCTCTGCTAATCCTGTTACCAGTGGCTGCTGCC
AGTGGCGATAAGTCGTGTCTTACCGGGTTGGACTCAAGACGATAGTTACCGGATAAGGCGCAGCGGTCGG
GCTGAACGGGGGGTTCGTGCACACAGCCCAGCTTGGAGCGAACGACCTACACCGAACTGAGATACCTACA
GCGTGAGCTATGAGAAAGCGCCACGCTTCCCGAAGGGAGAAAGGCGGACAGGTATCCGGTAAGCGGCAGG
GTCGGAACAGGAGAGCGCACGAGGGAGCTTCCAGGGGGAAACGCCTGGTATCTTTATAGTCCTGTCGGGT
TTCGCCACCTCTGACTTGAGCGTCGATTTTTGTGATGCTCGTCAGGGGGGCGGAGCCTATGGAAAAACGC
CAGCAACGCGGCCTTTTTACGGTTCCTGGCCTTTTGCTGGCCTTTTGCTCAC
Features (pLannotate 1.2.2; 17 found; start..end, strand, type, name):
      1..50      +  rep_origin     RSF ori (fragment): Plasmids containing the RSF 1030 origin of replication can be propagated in E. coli cells that contain additional plasmids with compatible origins.
    118..421     +  enhancer       CMV enhancer: human cytomegalovirus immediate early enhancer
    422..625     +  promoter       CMV promoter: human cytomegalovirus (CMV) immediate early promoter
    660..693     +  CDS            ChR2(H134R) (fragment): H134R mutant of an N-terminal fragment of channelrhodopsin-2 from the alga Chlamydomonas reinhardtii (Nagel et al., 2005) blue light-activated cation channel
   1231..1586    +  CDS            ChR2 (fragment): N-terminal fragment of channelrhodopsin-2 from the alga Chlamydomonas reinhardtii (Nagel et al., 2003) blue light-activated cation channel
   1597..2305    +  CDS            mCherry (fragment): monomeric derivative of DsRed fluorescent protein (Shaner et al., 2004) mammalian codon-optimized
   2307..2356    +  misc_feature   MCS (fragment): multiple cloning site
   2373..2457    +  CDS            large T antigen (fragment): large T antigen from SV40 (simian virus 40)
   2480..2601    +  polyA_signal   SV40 poly(A) signal: SV40 polyadenylation signal
   2635..3063    -  rep_origin     f1 ori (sequence partly withheld): f1 bacteriophage origin of replication; arrow indicates direction of (+) strand synthesis
   3090..3194    +  promoter       AmpR promoter: bla
   3196..3553    +  promoter       SV40 promoter: SV40 enhancer and early promoter
   3588..4382    +  CDS            NeoR/KanR: aminoglycoside phosphotransferase from Tn5; aph(3')-II (or nptII); confers resistance to neomycin, kanamycin, and G418 (Geneticin®)
   4403..4555    +  CDS            ble (fragment): BLE_KLEPN - Experimental evidence at protein level: Swiss-Prot protein existence level 1. Binding protein with a strong affinity to the bleomycin family of antibiotics. Binds to CL990; an antimitotic-antibiotic compound. From Klebsiella pneumoniae.
   4614..4661    +  polyA_signal   HSV TK poly(A) signal: herpes simplex virus thymidine kinase polyadenylation signal (Cole and Stacy, 1985)
   4752..4768    -  polyA_signal   bGH poly(A) signal (fragment): bovine growth hormone polyadenylation signal
   4990..5578    +  rep_origin     ori: high-copy-number ColE1/pMB1/pBR322/pUC origin of replication
