[The description below was written by a language model from this plasmid's Addgene catalogue record and pLannotate feature annotations shown in this document.]
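Description:
p-mCherry-C1-Phobos is a mammalian expression plasmid built on the pEGFP-C1 backbone, in which the fluorescent protein position is occupied by mCherry. It carries Phobos, a synthetic, mammalian codon-optimized artificial anion-conducting channelrhodopsin (aACR). The record lists iC++ as an alternative name and gives twelve point mutations: T59S, E83N, E90Q, E101S, V117R, E123S, T159G, G163A, V242R, T246N, N258Q and E273S. The 927 bp insert sits between NheI and AgeI sites, directly upstream of mCherry, so the channel is made as a C-terminal mCherry fusion that allows expressing cells to be identified by red fluorescence. Transcription is driven by the human CMV immediate-early enhancer and promoter and terminated by the SV40 polyadenylation signal. The automated annotation labels parts of the opsin coding region as channelrhodopsin-2 fragments. This fits a channelrhodopsin-derived engineered protein rather than the presence of a separate ChR2 gene.

The sequenced plasmid is 5,635 nt. It replicates at high copy in E. coli from a ColE1/pUC-type origin and also contains an f1 origin. A single NeoR/KanR (aminoglycoside phosphotransferase) gene serves both hosts. A bacterial promoter gives kanamycin resistance in E. coli, while the SV40 early promoter and HSV TK polyadenylation signal give G418 selection in mammalian cells. Several short annotated fragments (RSF ori, ble, bGH poly(A), large T antigen) appear to be partial matches to backbone sequence rather than functional elements.

According to the record, Phobos is blue-shifted, with an activation maximum of 466 nm and off-kinetics of 10 ms. The plasmid is suited to expressing and characterizing this light-gated anion channel in cultured mammalian cells, in the context of optogenetic manipulation.
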