Addgene plasmid #98166: p-mCherry-C1-Phobos
Purpose: blue-shifted artificial anion conducting channelrhodopsin (aACR). Activation max 466 nm; off-kinetics 10 ms. Codon optimized for mammalian expression.
Depositing lab: Peter Hegemann. Depositing organization: Humboldt-Universitaet zu Berlin. Publication: Anion-conducting channelrhodopsins with tuned spectra and modified kinetics engineered for optogenetic manipulation of behavior. Wietek J, Rodriguez-Rozada S, Tutas J, Tenedini F, Grimm C, Oertner TG, Soba P, Hegemann P, Wiegert JS. Sci Rep. 2017 Nov 2;7(1):14957. doi: 10.1038/s41598-017-14330-y. PubMed 29097684.
Backbone
  Vector backbone: pEGFP-C1
  Backbone size w/o insert (bp): 4708
  Vector type: Mammalian Expression
  Selectable markers: Neomycin (select with G418)
Growth in bacteria
  Bacterial resistance: Kanamycin, 50 μg/mL
  Growth temperature: 37°C
  Growth strain: XL1 Blue
  Copy number: High Copy
Gene/Insert
  Gene/Insert name: Synthetic construct Phobos gene (alt names: Phobos; iC++)
  Species: Synthetic
  Insert size (bp): 927
  Mutation: T59S, E83N, E90Q, E101S, V117R, E123S, T159G, G163A, V242R, T246N, N258Q, E273S
  Promoter: CMV (+enhancer)
  Tag / fusion protein: mCherry (C terminal on backbone)
  Cloning method: Restriction Enzyme; 5′ cloning site NheI (not destroyed); 3′ cloning site AgeI (not destroyed)
  Sequencing primers: 5′ EGFP-N1-F: GAGGTCTATATAAGCAGAGC or CMV-F: GCAAATGGGCGGTAGGCGT; 3′ EGFP-C1-R: AACCATTATAAGCTGCAATAAAC
Terms and licenses: Academic/Nonprofit Terms; Industry Terms: Not Available to Industry
How to cite: p-mCherry-C1-Phobos was a gift from Peter Hegemann (Addgene plasmid # 98166 ; http://n2t.net/addgene:98166 ; RRID:Addgene_98166)
