>Addgene plasmid #98166 | p-mCherry-C1-Phobos | depositor partial sequence | sequence record 179938 | Phobos gene
ATGGACTATGGCGGCGCTTTGTCTGCCGTCGGACTCTTCCAAACCTCATACACTCTTGAGAACAATGGTT
CTGTTATTTGCATCCCGAACAACGGCCAGTGCTTCTGCTTGGCTTGGCTTAAATCCAACGGAACAAATGC
CGAGAAGTTGGCTGCCAACATTCTGCAGTGGATTTCTTTTGCGCTTTCAGCGCTCTGCCTGATGTTCTAC
GGCTACCAGACCTGGAAGTCTACTTGCGGCTGGGAGAACATTTACGTGGCCACGATCCAGATGATCAAGT
TCATCATCGAGTATTTCCATAGCTTTGACGAACCTGCGGTGATCTACTCATCCAACGGCAACAAGACCCG
GTGGCTTCGTTACGCGAGCTGGCTGCTGACCTGCCCTGTCATTCTTATCCACCTGAGCAACCTTACGGGT
CTGGCGAACGACTATAACAAGCGTACCATGGGTCTGCTGGTGTCAGATATCGGCGGCATCGTGTGGGCCA
CCACGGCCGCGCTGTCCAAGGGATACGTCCGTGTCATTTTCTTCCTGATGGGCCTGTGCTACGGCATCTA
CACATTCTTCAACGCAGCCAAGGTCTACATTGAGGCGTACCACACCGTGCCGAAGGGCCGGTGTCGCCAG
GTGGTGACTGGCATGGCTTGGCTCTTCTTCGTATCATGGGGTATGTTCCCCATCCTGTTCATCCTCGGCC
CCGAGGGCTTCGGCGTCCTGAGCCGGTACGGCTCCAACGTCGGCCACACCATCATTGACCTGATGTCGAA
GCAGTGCTGGGGTCTGCTCGGCCACTACCTGCGCGTGCTGATCCACAGCCATATCCTCATCCACGGCGAC
ATTCGCAAGACCACCAAATTGAACATTGGTGGCACTGAGATTGAGGTCGAGACGCTGGTGGAGGACGAGG
CCGAGGCTGGCGCGGTC
